>Addgene plasmid #157736 | pFastBac1-His10FLAG | addgene full sequence | sequence record 333926 | Addgene NGS Result
G
[124 nt withheld, positions 2-125]
C
[91 nt withheld, positions 127-217]
A
[49 nt withheld, positions 219-267]
CCTTTGACGTTGGAGTCCACGTTCTT
[37 nt withheld, positions 294-330]
ACCCTATCTCGGTCTATTCTTTTGATTTATAAGGGATTTTGCCGATTTCGGCCTATTGGTTAAAAAATGA
GCTGATTTAACAAAAATTTAACGCGAATTTTAACAAAATATTAACGCTTACAATTTAGGTGGCACTTTTC
GGGGAAATGTGCGCGGAACCCCTATTTGTTTATTTTTCTAAATACATTCAAATATGTATCCGCTCATGAG
ACAATAACCCTGATAAATGCTTCAATAATATTGAAAAAGGAAGAGTATGAGTATTCAACATTTCCGTGTC
GCCCTTATTCCCTTTTTTGCGGCATTTTGCCTTCCTGTTTTTGCTCACCCAGAAACGCTGGTGAAAGTAA
AAGATGCTGAAGATCAGTTGGGTGCACGAGTGGGTTACATCGAACTGGATCTCAACAGCGGTAAGATCCT
TGAGAGTTTTCGCCCCGAAGAACGTTTTCCAATGATGAGCACTTTTAAAGTTCTGCTATGTGGCGCGGTA
TTATCCCGTATTGACGCCGGGCAAGAGCAACTCGGTCGCCGCATACACTATTCTCAGAATGACTTGGTTG
AGTACTCACCAGTCACAGAAAAGCATCTTACGGATGGCATGACAGTAAGAGAATTATGCAGTGCTGCCAT
AACCATGAGTGATAACACTGCGGCCAACTTACTTCTGACAACGATCGGAGGACCGAAGGAGCTAACCGCT
TTTTTGCACAACATGGGGGATCATGTAACTCGCCTTGATCGTTGGGAACCGGAGCTGAATGAAGCCATAC
CAAACGACGAGCGTGACACCACGATGCCTGTAGCAATGGCAACAACGTTGCGCAAACTATTAACTGGCGA
ACTACTTACTCTAGCTTCCCGGCAACAATTAATAGACTGGATGGAGGCGGATAAAGTTGCAGGACCACTT
CTGCGCTCGGCCCTTCCGGCTGGCTGGTTTATTGCTGATAAATCTGGAGCCGGTGAGCGTGGGTCTCGCG
GTATCATTGCAGCACTGGGGCCAGATGGTAAGCCCTCCCGTATCGTAGTTATCTACACGACGGGGAGTCA
GGCAACTATGGATGAACGAAATAGACAGATCGCTGAGATAGGTGCCTCACTGATTAAGCATTGGTAACTG
TCAGACCAAGTTTACTCATATATACTTTAGATTGATTTAAAACTTCATTTTTAATTTAAAAGGATCTAGG
TGAAGATCCTTTTTGATAATCTCATGACCAAAATCCCTTAACGTGAGTTTTCGTTCCACTGAGCGTCAGA
CCCCGTAGAAAAGATCAAAGGATCTTCTTGAGATCCTTTTTTTCTGCGCGTAATCTGCTGCTTGCAAACA
AAAAAACCACCGCTACCAGCGGTGGTTTGTTTGCCGGATCAAGAGCTACCAACTCTTTTTCCGAAGGTAA
CTGGCTTCAGCAGAGCGCAGATACCAAATACTGTTCTTCTAGTGTAGCCGTAGTTAGGCCACCACTTCAA
GAACTCTGTAGCACCGCCTACATACCTCGCTCTGCTAATCCTGTTACCAGTGGCTGCTGCCAGTGGCGAT
AAGTCGTGTCTTACCGGGTTGGACTCAAGACGATAGTTACCGGATAAGGCGCAGCGGTCGGGCTGAACGG
GGGGTTCGTGCACACAGCCCAGCTTGGAGCGAACGACCTACACCGAACTGAGATACCTACAGCGTGAGCT
ATGAGAAAGCGCCACGCTTCCCGAAGGGAGAAAGGCGGACAGGTATCCGGTAAGCGGCAGGGTCGGAACA
GGAGAGCGCACGAGGGAGCTTCCAGGGGGAAACGCCTGGTATCTTTATAGTCCTGTCGGGTTTCGCCACC
TCTGACTTGAGCGTCGATTTTTGTGATGCTCGTCAGGGGGGCGGAGCCTATGGAAAAACGCCAGCAACGC
GGCCTTTTTACGGTTCCTGGCCTTTTGCTGGCCTTTTGCTCACATGTTCTTTCCTGCGTTATCCCCTGAT
TCTGTGGATAACCGTATTACCGCCTTTGAGTGAGCTGATACCGCTCGCCGCAGCCGAACGACCGAGCGCA
GCGAGTCAGTGAGCGAGGAAGCGGAAGAGCGCCTGATGCGGTATTTTCTCCTTACGCATCTGTGCGGTAT
TTCACACCGCATAGACCAGCCGCGTAACCTGGCAAAATCGGTTACGGTTGAGTAATAAATGGATGCCCTG
CGTAAGCGGGTGTGGGCGGACAATAAAGTCTTAAACTGAACAAAATAGATCTAAACTATGACAATAAAGT
CTTAAACTAGACAGAATAGTTGTAAACTGAAATCAGTCCAGTTATGCTGTGAAAAAGCATACTGGACTTT
TGTTATGGCTAAAGCAAACTCTTCATTTTCTGAAGTGCAAATTGCCCGTCGTATTAAAGAGGGGCGTGGC
CAAGGGCATGGTAAAGACTATATTCGCGGCGTTGTGACAATTTACCGAACAACTCCGCGGCCGGGAAGCC
GATCTCGGCTTGAACGAATTGTTAGGTGGCGGTACTTGGGTCGATATCAAAGTGCATCACTTCTTCCCGT
ATGCCCAACTTTGTATAGAGAGCCACTGCGGGATCGTCACCGTAATCTGCTTGCACGTAGATCACATAAG
CACCAAGCGCGTTGGCCTCATGCTTGAGCAGATTGATGAGCGCGGTGGCAATGCCCTGCCTCCGGTGCTC
GCCGGAGACTGCGAGATCATAGATATAGATCTCACTACGCGGCTGCTCAAACTTGGGCAGAACGTAAGCC
GCGAGAGCGCCAACAACCGCTTCTTGGTCGAAGGCAGCAAGCGCGATGAATGTCTTACTACGGAGCAAGT
TCCCGAGGTAATCGGAGTCCGGCTGATGTTGGGAGTAGGTGGCTACGTCTCCGAACTCACGACCGAAAAG
ATCAAGAGCAGCCCGCATGGATTTGACTTGGTCAGGGCCGAGCCTACATGTGCGAATGATGCCCATACTT
GAGCCACCTAACTTTGTTTTAGGGCGACTGCCCTGCTGCGTAACATCGTTGCTGCTGCGTAACATCGTTG
CTGCTCCATAACATCAAACATCGACCCACGGCGTAACGCGCTTGCTGCTTGGATGCCCGAGGCATAGACT
GTACAAAAAAACAGTCATAACAAGCCATGAAAACCGCCACTGCGCCGTTACCACCGCTGCGTTCGGTCAA
GGTTCTGGACCAGTTGCGTGAGCGCATACGCTACTTGCATTACAGTTTACGAACCGAACAGGCTTATGTC
AACTGGGTTCGTGCCTTCATCCGTTTCCACGGTGTGCGTCACCCGGCAACCTTGGGCAGCAGCGAAGTCG
AGGCATTTCTGTCCTGGCTGGCGAACGAGCGCAAGGTTTCGGTCTCCACGCATCGTCAGGCATTGGCGGC
CTTGCTGTTCTTCTACGGCAAGGTGCTGTGCACGGATCTGCCCTGGCTTCAGGAGATCGGAAGACCTCGG
CCGTCGCGGCGCTTGCCGGTGGTGCTGACCCCGGATGAAGTGGTTCGCATCCTCGGTTTTCTGGAAGGCG
AGCATCGTTTGTTCGCCCAGGACTCTAGCTATAGTTCTAGTGGTTGGCTACGTATACTCCGGAATATTAA
TAGATCATGGAGATAATTAAAATGATAACCATCTCGCAAATAAATAAGTATTTTACTGTTTTCGTAACAG
TTTTGTAATAAAAAAACCTATAAATATTCCGGATTATTCATACCGTCCCACCATCGGGCGCGGATCCATG
GGTTCTTCTCACCATCACCATCACCACCATCATCACCATGACTACAAAGACCATGACGGTGATTATAAAG
ATCATGACATCGATTACAAGGATGACGATGACAAGAGATCTGTCGCTCCTCATGTAGACACCGACACTGT
GAACACCGCCATCCTGGGCGTTTCAAGGTCCGGCAAAGGCGAGACAATCGTAGTGCCAATGATCGACAAT
CTGAGCCGCGCAAAGAACCAGTCTAGCATGGTCGTGAACGACCCCAAGGGCGAGCTCTACTCTGCCAGCA
AGGAAACACTTGAGAAACGCGGATACGACGTGCAGGTGCTGAACATCCTGGATCCCCTGCAGGGCATGAG
TTACAACCCACTCCAGCTCGTGATCGACGCCTGGGTGAACGGCGACGACCAGGAGGCTGCAAAGAGGGCA
AACACACTGACTTTCTCACTGTACAACAACCCAAATGCTGGCGACAACGCTTTCTTTAACACCAGCGCCC
AGAATGCTATCAACGGAATCATCCTCGCTATGAGGAGGCAGTTAAGCTTGTCGAGAAGTACTAGAGGATC
ATAATCAGCCATACCACATTTGTAGAGGTTTTACTTGCTTTAAAAAACCTCCCACACCTCCCCCTGAACC
TGAAACATAAAATGAATGCAATTGTTGTTGTTAACTTGTTTATTGCAGCTTATAATGGTTACAAATAAAG
CAATAGCATCACAAATTTCACAAATAAAGCATTTTTTTCACTGCATTCTAGTTGTGGTTTGTCCAAACTC
ATCAATGTATCTTATCATGTCTGGATCTGATCACTGCTTGAGCCTAGGAGATCCGAACCAGATAAGTGAA
ATCTAGTTCCAAACTATTTTGTCATTTTTAATTTTCGTATTAGCTTACGACGCTACACCCAGTTCCCATC
TATTTTGTCACTCTTCCCTAAATAATCCTTAAAAACTCCATTTCCACCCCTCCCAGTTCCCAACTATTTT
GTCCGCCCACAGCGGGGCATTTTTCTTCCTGTTATGTTTTTAATCAAACATCCTGCCAACTCCATGTGAC
AAACCGTCATCTTCGGCTACTTTTTCTCTGTCACAGAATGAAAATTTTTCTGTCATCTCTTCGTTATTAA
TGTTTGTAATTGACTGAATATCAACGCTTATTTGCAGCCTGAATGGCGAATGG
Features (pLannotate 1.2.2; 16 found; start..end, strand, type, name):
      2..456     +  rep_origin     f1 ori (sequence partly withheld): f1 bacteriophage origin of replication; arrow indicates direction of (+) strand synthesis
    482..586     +  promoter       AmpR promoter: bla
    587..1447    +  CDS            AmpR: β-lactamase; bla; confers resistance to ampicillin, carbenicillin, and related antibiotics
   1618..2206    +  rep_origin     ori: high-copy-number ColE1/pMB1/pBR322/pUC origin of replication
   2392..2443    -  misc_feature   bom (fragment): basis of mobility region from pBR322
   2511..2735    -  mobile_element Tn7R: mini-Tn7 element (right end of the Tn7 transposon) Tn7
   2802..3335    -  CDS            GmR: gentamycin acetyltransferase; aacC1; confers resistance to gentamycin
   3524..3552    -  promoter       Pc promoter: intI1 (promoter lies within the coding sequence); class 1 integron promoter
   3530..3877    -  CDS            YPR2_ECOLX (fragment): Protein predicted: Swiss-Prot protein existence level 4. From Escherichia coli.
   3904..3995    +  promoter       polyhedrin promoter: polh from Autographa californica; promoter for the baculovirus polyhedrin gene
   4050..4066    +  CDS            6xHis (fragment): 6xHis affinity tag
   4080..4145    +  CDS            3xFLAG: three tandem FLAG® epitope tags, followed by an enterokinase cleavage site
   4597..4680    +  CDS            large T antigen (fragment): large T antigen from SV40 (simian virus 40)
   4703..4837    +  polyA_signal   SV40 poly(A) signal: SV40 polyadenylation signal
   4866..5031    -  mobile_element Tn7L: mini-Tn7 element (left end of the Tn7 transposon) Tn7
   5194..5210    +  CDS            lacZα (fragment): LacZα fragment of β-galactosidase; lacZ fragment
