[The description below was written by a language model from this plasmid's Addgene catalogue record and pLannotate feature annotations shown in this document.]
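Description:
pFastBac1-His10FLAG is an empty insect-expression donor vector built on the pFastBac1 backbone and intended for the Tn7-based bacmid system, in which the expression cassette is transposed into a baculovirus shuttle genome in the E. coli strain DH10Bac. In bacteria it is maintained as a high-copy plasmid through a ColE1/pUC-type origin and selected with ampicillin via β-lactamase; an f1 origin is also present. The transposable segment is bounded by the Tn7R and Tn7L mini-Tn7 ends. It carries a gentamicin acetyltransferase gene driven by the integron Pc promoter, which allows selection of the transposed cassette. The segment also contains the expression unit, in which the Autographa californica polyhedrin promoter drives strong, very late transcription in infected insect cells and an SV40 polyadenylation signal terminates it.

Downstream of the polyhedrin promoter the vector encodes an N-terminal His10 tag followed by a 3xFLAG tag that ends in an enterokinase cleavage site. The annotation software registers the histidine stretch only as a partial 6xHis match. Between the tags and the terminator lies a removable 432-nucleotide stuffer flanked by two BseRI sites. BseRI cuts outside its non-palindromic recognition sequence, and the sites are oriented so that digestion removes them completely. A PCR product with short terminal homology can then be inserted by ligation-independent, recombination-based cloning directly after the cleavage site. Enterokinase treatment therefore releases the target protein without extra non-native residues. A silent leucine-codon change in the gentamicin resistance gene eliminated an additional BseRI site. The associated publication concerns expression and purification of the kinase GRK6 for structure-based drug discovery.
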