Addgene plasmid #157736: pFastBac1-His10FLAG
Purpose: (Empty Backbone) empty pFastBac1 vector (polyhedrin promoter) adds enterokinase-removable N-terminal His10-tag + 3xFLAG tag; avoids unwanted residues in the final protein sequence by using the BseRI restriction sites
Depositing lab: Debra Hansen. Depositing organization: Arizona State University. Publication: Protein expression and purification of G-protein coupled receptor kinase 6 (GRK6), toward structure-based drug design and discovery for multiple myeloma. Olson TL, Zhang S, Labban D, Kaschner E, Aceves M, Iyer S, Meza D, Zook JD, Chun E, Craciunescu FM, Liu W, Shi CX, Stewart AK, Hansen DT, Meurice N, Fromme P. Protein Expr Purif. 2021 May 7:105890. doi: 10.1016/j.pep.2021.105890. PubMed 33971243.
Backbone
  Vector backbone: pFastBac1
  Backbone manufacturer: Invitrogen
  Backbone size (bp): 4682
  Modifications to backbone: introduced a silent mutation in the gentamyin-resistance gene in order to remove one BseRI site
  Vector type: Insect Expression
  Promoter: polyhedrin
  Selectable markers: Gentamicin
  Tag / fusion protein: His10 + 3xFLAG, enterokinase-cleavable (N terminal on backbone)
Growth in bacteria
  Bacterial resistance: Ampicillin, 100 μg/mL
  Growth temperature: 37°C
  Growth strain: DH5alpha
  Copy number: High Copy
Gene/Insert
  Cloning method: Ligation Independent Cloning
  Sequencing primers: 5′ AAATGATAACCATCTCGC; 3′ GAAATTTGTGATGCTATTGC
Terms and licenses: Academic/Nonprofit Terms; Industry Terms: Not Available to Industry
Depositor comments: This vector is designed to avoid adding non-native amino acid residues to the protein of interest, following enterokinase cleavage of the N-terminal purification tags (His10 and 3xFLAG). Subcloning requires ligation-independent cloning and use of the two BseRI restriction sites that are present in this empty vector. The two BseRI sites span a removable 432 nucleotide sequence. Cloning into the BseRI-digested vector can be achieved using a ligation-independent system that is dependent on homologous recombination, such as the Takara In-Fusion HD Cloning Plus system, which requires simply designing the PCR-derived insert (containing the protein of interest) to contain 15 bp at each end that matches the 15 bp at each end of the linearized parent vector. In other words, add these 15 bp, GATGACGATGACAAG, to the 5' end of the PCR FORWARD primer, and add these 15 bp, AGTACTTCTCGACAA, to the 5' end of the PCR REVERSE primer. The sequence of the N-terminus will be MGSS + His10 + DYKDHDGDYKDHDIDYKDDDDK*X, where * is the enterokinase cleavage site and X is the N-terminus of the protein of interest. For X residues that are compatible with enterokinase activity, see Hosfield & Lu 1999, PMID 10094769. BseRI cuts 8-10 nucleotides outside of its own recognition sequence and is a non-palindromic site. The placement & orientation of the two BseRI sites eliminates all of the BseRI recognition sequence in the resulting subclone. An unwanted BseRI site was removed from the parent pFastBac1 vector by introducing a silent mutation (CTC to CTG) in a leucine codon in the gentamicin-resistance gene. To identify colonies containing a cloned insert, used the primers PFASTBAC1F (CTAGTGGTTGGCTACGTATACTCCG) and PFASTBAC1R (GGACAAACCACAACTAGAATGCAGTG). To verify the PCR-generated insert sequence, use sequencing primers POLYHEDF (AAATGATAACCATCTCGC), SV40PAR (GAAATTTGTGATGCTATTGC). To verify Tn7-based incorporation of the expression construct into the bacmid DNA in the E. coli strain DH10Bac, use PCR primers BACM13F (CCCAGTCACGACGTTGTAAAACG) and BACM13R (AGCGGATAACAATTTCACACAGG). A bacmid containing the correct insert has a PCR product size of ~2300 base pairs plus the length of the added insert.
How to cite: pFastBac1-His10FLAG was a gift from Debra Hansen (Addgene plasmid # 157736 ; http://n2t.net/addgene:157736 ; RRID:Addgene_157736)
